Addgene plasmid #175506: PB-CT3G-ERP2-MG-IRES2-mNeonGreen
Purpose: (Empty Backbone) All-in-one piggyBac transposon destination vector for mCMV+dox-inducible expression of Mega Gate cloned elements upstream of IRES2-mNeonGreen (hEF1a-driven rtTA and puromycin resistance)
Depositing lab: George Church. Depositing organization: Harvard Medical School. Publication: An integrated pipeline for mammalian genetic screening. Kramme C, Plesa AM, Wang HH, Wolf B, Smela MP, Guo X, Kohman RE, Chatterjee P, Church GM. Cell Rep Methods. 2021 Sep 27;1(6):100082. doi: 10.1016/j.crmeth.2021.100082. eCollection 2021 Oct 25. PubMed 35474898.
Backbone
  Vector backbone: pUC57
  Backbone size (bp): 7519
  Vector type: Mammalian Expression, Synthetic Biology
  Promoter: TRE3G-mCMV
  Selectable markers: Puromycin
Growth in bacteria
  Bacterial resistance: Ampicillin, 100 μg/mL
  Growth temperature: 37°C
  Growth strain: DH5alpha
  Copy number: High Copy
Gene/Insert
  Cloning method: Gateway Cloning
  Sequencing primers: 5′ M13 FWD; 3′ M13 REV
Terms and licenses: Academic/Nonprofit Terms; Industry Terms: Not Available to Industry
How to cite: PB-CT3G-ERP2-MG-IRES2-mNeonGreen was a gift from George Church (Addgene plasmid # 175506 ; http://n2t.net/addgene:175506 ; RRID:Addgene_175506)
