[The description below was written by a language model from this plasmid's Addgene catalogue record and pLannotate feature annotations shown in this document.]
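Description:
PB-CT3G-ERP2-MG-IRES2-mNeonGreen is an empty all-in-one piggyBac transposon destination vector built on a pUC57 backbone (7,519 bp in total) for doxycycline-inducible expression of cloned elements in mammalian cells. In bacteria it replicates from the high-copy ColE1/pUC origin and is selected with ampicillin through the bla gene. Remnants of the lac region (lacZα, lacI fragments, lac promoter and operator) are carried over from the cloning backbone. The piggyBac terminal repeats implied by the name and purpose statement are not picked up in the automated feature table, so their positions are not documented here.

The inducible unit begins with a third-generation Tet-responsive promoter joined to a minimal CMV promoter (TRE3G-mCMV). This is followed by attR1 and attR2 recombination sites, which receive inserts by a Gateway-type LR reaction using the depositors' "Mega Gate" cloning scheme. The interval between the att sites is short and has no annotated selection cassette. Downstream lie a short fragment annotated as part of a 3xHA tag, an EMCV IRES2, the mNeonGreen coding sequence and an SV40 polyadenylation signal. A cloned open reading frame is therefore transcribed on a bicistronic message with the green fluorescent reporter, and fluorescence marks cells in which induction has occurred.

A second, oppositely oriented cassette uses the human EF-1α core promoter to drive a reverse tetracycline transactivator (annotated as rtTA3 with VP16-derived activation repeats). It is followed by the puromycin N-acetyltransferase gene and an SV40 poly(A) signal. The element linking the two coding sequences is not annotated. This cassette supplies both the doxycycline-responsive activator and puromycin selection for stable integrants, so no separate transactivator line is needed. The vector comes from work on a pipeline for mammalian genetic screening and is suited to building stable, inducible expression lines or libraries.
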