Features (pLannotate 1.2.2; 25 found; start..end, strand, type, name):
      9..257     +  promoter       TRE3GV promoter (fragment): 3rd-generation Tet-responsive promoter that can be activated by binding of Tet-On® 3G, optimized for retroviral and lentiviral vectors
    264..305     +  promoter       tight TRE promoter (fragment): Tet-responsive promoter PTight, consisting of seven tet operator sequences followed by the minimal CMV promoter
    386..510     +  protein_bind   attR1: mutant version of attR; recombination site for the Gateway® LR reaction LR Clonase™
    631..755     -  protein_bind   attR2: mutant version of attR; recombination site for the Gateway® LR reaction LR Clonase™
    757..785     +  CDS            3xHA (fragment): three tandem HA epitope tags
    877..1463    +  misc_feature   IRES2: internal ribosome entry site (IRES) of the encephalomyocarditis virus (EMCV)
   1464..2171    +  CDS            mNeonGreen: mNeonGreen is a basic (constitutively fluorescent) green/yellow fluorescent protein published in 2013, derived from Branchiostoma lanceolatum. It is reported to be a very rapidly-maturing monomer with moderate acid sensitivity.
   2192..2326    -  polyA_signal   SV40 poly(A) signal: SV40 polyadenylation signal
   2639..2796    +  CDS            lacZα (fragment): LacZα fragment of β-galactosidase; lacZ fragment
   2802..2901    -  misc_feature   bom (fragment): basis of mobility region from pBR322
   3005..3040    -  CDS            rop (fragment): Rop protein, which maintains plasmids at low copy number; rop
   3136..3240    +  promoter       AmpR promoter: bla
   3241..4101    +  CDS            AmpR: β-lactamase; bla; confers resistance to ampicillin, carbenicillin, and related antibiotics
   4272..4860    +  rep_origin     ori: high-copy-number ColE1/pMB1/pBR322/pUC origin of replication
   5043..5135    +  CDS            lacI (fragment): lac repressor; lacI; The lac repressor binds to the lac operator to inhibit transcription in E. coli. This inhibition can be relieved by adding lactose or isopropyl-β-D-thiogalactopyranoside (IPTG).
   5141..5224    +  CDS            lacI (fragment): lac repressor; lacI; The lac repressor binds to the lac operator to inhibit transcription in E. coli. This inhibition can be relieved by adding lactose or isopropyl-β-D-thiogalactopyranoside (IPTG).
   5237..5258    +  protein_bind   CAP binding site: CAP binding activates transcription in the presence of cAMP. E. coli catabolite activator protein
   5273..5303    +  promoter       lac promoter: promoter for the E. coli lac operon
   5311..5327    +  protein_bind   lac operator: The lac repressor binds to the lac operator to inhibit transcription in E. coli. This inhibition can be relieved by adding lactose or isopropyl-β-D-thiogalactopyranoside (IPTG). lac repressor encoded by lacI
   5615..5696    -  polyA_signal   SV40 poly(A) signal: SV40 polyadenylation signal
   5719..5802    -  CDS            large T antigen (fragment): large T antigen from SV40 (simian virus 40)
   5816..6412    -  CDS            pac: PUAC_STRAD - Protein predicted: Swiss-Prot protein existence level 4. Detoxification of puromycin. From Streptomyces alboniger.
   6485..6595    -  CDS            VP48: 3 tandem repeats of the minimal activation domain of herpes simplex virus VP16 (Cheng et al., 2013)
   6525..7222    -  CDS            rtTA3 (fragment): reverse tetracycline transactivator 3 activates expression from Tet-responsive promoters in the presence of doxycycline
   7275..7486    -  promoter       EF-1α core promoter: core promoter for human elongation factor EF-1α
>Addgene plasmid #175506 | PB-CT3G-ERP2-MG-IRES2-mNeonGreen | addgene full sequence | sequence record 345872 | Addgene NGS Result
ATCACCTCGAGTTTACTCCCTATCAGTGATAGAGAACGTATGAAGAGTTTACTCCCTATCAGTGATAGAG
AACGTATGCAGACTTTACTCCCTATCAGTGATAGAGAACGTATAAGGAGTTTACTCCCTATCAGTGATAG
AGAACGTATGACCAGTTTACTCCCTATCAGTGATAGAGAACGTATCTACAGTTTACTCCCTATCAGTGAT
AGAGAACGTATATCCAGTTTACTCCCTATCAGTGATAGAGAACGTATAAGCTTGCCTATATAAGCAGAGC
TCGTTTAGTGAACCGTCAGATCGCCTGGAGACGCCATCCACGCTGTTTTGACCTCCATAGAAGACACCGG
GACCGATCCAGCCTCCGCGGTGGCGGCATCGGTACACAAGTTTGTACAAAAAAGCTGAACGAGAAACGTA
AAATGATATAAATATCAATATATTAAATTAGATTTTGCATAAAAAACAGACTACATAATACTGTAAAACA
CAACATATCCAGTCACTATGGCGACAGAAGAAGTATAGGGATAACAGGGTAATTGTTGTAAGCGCGCTAT
GATGGAGGCTATGCCACTAGAATCTGCGTTCGCTACCTTAGGACCGTTATAGTTAGAAGGAAAGCTCCAT
CATAGTGACTGGATATGTTGTGTTTTACAGTATTATGTAGTCTGTTTTTTATGCAAAATCTAATTTAATA
TATTGATATTTATATCATTTTACGTTTCTCGTTCAGCTTTCTTGTACAAAGTGGTATACCCATACGATGT
TCCAGATTACGCTTAGTAATGAGAAATACTCAGAAGATGTCACTCACCATAGAGAGACCATTAATGGGTC
TCCTAGGCCACTGAGCAAGAACTATGAATGAGATCTCCCCTCTCCCTCCCCCCCCCCTAACGTTACTGGC
CGAAGCCGCTTGGAATAAGGCCGGTGTGCGTTTGTCTATATGTTATTTTCCACCATATTGCCGTCTTTTG
GCAATGTGAGGGCCCGGAAACCTGGCCCTGTCTTCTTGACGAGCATTCCTAGGGGTCTTTCCCCTCTCGC
CAAAGGAATGCAAGGTCTGTTGAATGTCGTGAAGGAAGCAGTTCCTCTGGAAGCTTCTTGAAGACAAACA
ACGTCTGTAGCGACCCTTTGCAGGCAGCGGAACCCCCCACCTGGCGACAGGTGCCTCTGCGGCCAAAAGC
CACGTGTATAAGATACACCTGCAAAGGCGGCACAACCCCAGTGCCACGTTGTGAGTTGGATAGTTGTGGA
AAGAGTCAAATGGCTCTCCTCAAGCGTATTCAACAAGGGGCTGAAGGATGCCCAGAAGGTACCCCATTGT
ATGGGATCTGATCTGGGGCCTCGGTACACATGCTTTACATGTGTTTAGTCGAGGTTAAAAAAACGTCTAG
GCCCCCCGAACCACGGGGACGTGGTTTTCCTTTGAAAAACACGATGATAATATGGCCACAACCATGGTCA
GCAAAGGCGAAGAAGATAACATGGCATCACTGCCAGCGACACACGAACTTCATATTTTCGGCTCCATCAA
TGGTGTGGACTTCGATATGGTTGGACAGGGTACTGGGAACCCTAACGATGGATATGAGGAGTTGAACTTG
AAAAGTACCAAGGGCGATCTTCAGTTTTCACCTTGGATTCTCGTACCTCATATAGGTTATGGCTTTCATC
AATATCTGCCCTATCCTGACGGTATGTCACCTTTCCAAGCAGCTATGGTTGACGGGAGCGGTTATCAGGT
TCACCGGACAATGCAGTTTGAAGATGGAGCCTCTTTGACCGTAAATTATCGGTATACTTATGAGGGCAGC
CATATTAAAGGCGAGGCTCAAGTTAAGGGAACTGGGTTCCCCGCGGATGGTCCTGTAATGACAAACAGTC
TGACGGCTGCAGACTGGTGCCGCTCTAAGAAAACATATCCAAATGACAAGACGATTATTAGCACTTTCAA
GTGGTCATACACTACAGGAAATGGTAAACGCTATAGGAGCACTGCCCGGACCACGTATACTTTCGCGAAG
CCGATGGCGGCAAATTATTTGAAAAACCAACCGATGTATGTGTTCAGAAAGACAGAACTCAAGCACTCTA
AAACTGAACTGAACTTCAAAGAGTGGCAGAAAGCCTTTACTGATGTAATGGGCATGGACGAACTCTATAA
GTAAGCGGCCGCTTTCTCCGCGATCCAGACATGATAAGATACATTGATGAGTTTGGACAAACCAAAACTA
GAATGCAGTGAAAAAAATGCCTTATTTGTGAAATTTGTGATGCTATTGCCTTATTTGTAACCATTATAAG
CTGCAATAAACAAGTTATCTATAACAAGAAAATATATATATAATAAGTTATCACGTAAGTAGAACATGAA
ATAACAATATAATTATCGTATGAGTTAAATCTTAAAAGTCACGTAAAAGATAATCATGCGTCATTTTGAC
TCACGCGGTCGTTATAGTTCAAAATCAGTGACACTTACCGCATTGACAAGCACGCCTCACGGGAGCTCCA
AGCGGCGACTGAGATGTCCTAAATGCACAGCGACGGATTCGCGCTATTTAGAAAGAGAGAGCAATATTTC
AAGAATGCATGCGTCAATTTTACGCAGACTATCTTTCTAGGGTTAAGAATTCACTGGCCGTCGTTTTACA
ACGTCGTGACTGGGAAAACCCTGGCGTTACCCAACTTAATCGCCTTGCAGCACATCCCCCTTTCGCCAGC
TGGCGTAATAGCGAAGAGGCCCGCACCGATCGCCCTTCCCAACAGTTGCGCAGCCTGAATGGCGAATGGC
GCCTGATGCGGTATTTTCTCCTTACGCATCTGTGCGGTATTTCACACCGCATATGGTGCACTCTCAGTAC
AATCTGCTCTGATGCCGCATAGTTAAGCCAGCCCCGACACCCGCCAACACCCGCTGACGCGCCCTGACGG
GCTTGTCTGCTCCCGGCATCCGCTTACAGACAAGCTGTGACCATGTCTCCGGGAGCTGCATGTGTCAGAG
GTTTTCACCGTCATCACCGAAACACGCGAGTTCGAAAGGGCCTCGTGATACGCCTATTTTTATAGGTTAA
TGTCATGATAATAATGGTTTCTTAGACGTCAGGTGGCACTTTTCGGGGAAATGTGCGCGGAACCCCTATT
TGTTTATTTTTCTAAATACATTCAAATATGTATCCGCTCATGAGACAATAACCCTGATAAATGCTTCAAT
AATATTGAAAAAGGAAGAGTATGAGTATTCAACATTTCCGTGTCGCCCTTATTCCCTTTTTTGCGGCATT
TTGCCTTCCTGTTTTTGCTCACCCAGAAACGCTGGTGAAAGTAAAAGATGCTGAAGATCAGTTGGGTGCA
CGAGTGGGTTACATCGAACTGGATCTCAACAGCGGTAAGATCCTTGAGAGTTTTCGCCCCGAAGAACGTT
TTCCAATGATGAGCACTTTTAAAGTTCTGCTATGTGGCGCGGTATTATCCCGTATTGACGCCGGGCAAGA
GCAACTCGGTCGCCGCATACACTATTCTCAGAATGACTTGGTTGAGTACTCACCAGTCACAGAAAAGCAT
CTTACGGATGGCATGACAGTAAGAGAATTATGCAGTGCTGCCATAACCATGAGTGATAACACTGCGGCCA
ACTTACTTCTGACAACGATCGGAGGACCGAAGGAGCTAACCGCTTTTTTGCACAACATGGGGGATCATGT
AACTCGCCTTGATCGTTGGGAACCGGAGCTGAATGAAGCCATACCAAACGACGAGCGTGACACCACGATG
CCTGTAGCAATGGCAACAACGTTGCGCAAACTATTAACTGGCGAACTACTTACTCTAGCTTCCCGGCAAC
AATTAATAGACTGGATGGAGGCGGATAAAGTTGCAGGACCACTTCTGCGCTCGGCCCTTCCGGCTGGCTG
GTTTATTGCTGATAAATCTGGAGCCGGTGAGCGTGGTTCACGCGGTATCATTGCAGCACTGGGGCCAGAT
GGTAAGCCCTCCCGTATCGTAGTTATCTACACGACGGGGAGTCAGGCAACTATGGATGAACGAAATAGAC
AGATCGCTGAGATAGGTGCCTCACTGATTAAGCATTGGTAACTGTCAGACCAAGTTTACTCATATATACT
TTAGATTGATTTAAAACTTCATTTTTAATTTAAAAGGATCTAGGTGAAGATCCTTTTTGATAATCTCATG
ACCAAAATCCCTTAACGTGAGTTTTCGTTCCACTGAGCGTCAGACCCCGTAGAAAAGATCAAAGGATCTT
CTTGAGATCCTTTTTTTCTGCGCGTAATCTGCTGCTTGCAAACAAAAAAACCACCGCTACCAGCGGTGGT
TTGTTTGCCGGATCAAGAGCTACCAACTCTTTTTCCGAAGGTAACTGGCTTCAGCAGAGCGCAGATACCA
AATACTGTTCTTCTAGTGTAGCCGTAGTTAGGCCACCACTTCAAGAACTCTGTAGCACCGCCTACATACC
TCGCTCTGCTAATCCTGTTACCAGTGGCTGCTGCCAGTGGCGATAAGTCGTGTCTTACCGGGTTGGACTC
AAGACGATAGTTACCGGATAAGGCGCAGCGGTCGGGCTGAACGGGGGGTTCGTGCACACAGCCCAGCTTG
GAGCGAACGACCTACACCGAACTGAGATACCTACAGCGTGAGCTATGAGAAAGCGCCACGCTTCCCGAAG
GGAGAAAGGCGGACAGGTATCCGGTAAGCGGCAGGGTCGGAACAGGAGAGCGCACGAGGGAGCTTCCAGG
GGGAAACGCCTGGTATCTTTATAGTCCTGTCGGGTTTCGCCACCTCTGACTTGAGCGTCGATTTTTGTGA
TGCTCGTCAGGGGGGCGGAGCCTATGGAAAAACGCCAGCAACGCGGCCTTTTTACGGTTCCTGGCCTTTT
GCTGGCCTTTTGCTCACATGTTCTTTCCTGCGTTATCCCCTGATTCTGTGGATAACCGTATTACCGCCTT
TGAGTGAGCTGATACCGCTCGCCGCAGCCGAACGACCGAGCGCAGCGAGTCAGTGAGCGAGGAAGCGGAT
GAGCGCCCAATACGCAAACCGCCTCTCACCGCGCGTTGGCCGATTCATTAATGCAGCTGGCACGACAGGT
TTCCCGACTGGAAAGCGGGCAGTGAGCGCAACGCAAACCGCCTCTCCCCGCGCGTTGGCCGATTCATTAA
TGCAGCTGGCACGACAGGTTTCCCGACTGGAAAGCGGGCAGTGAGCGCAACGCAATTAATGTGAGTTAGC
TCACTCATTAGGCACCCCAGGCTTTACACTTTATGCTTCCGGCTCGTATGTTGTGTGGAATTGTGAGCGG
ATAACAATTTCACACAGGAAACAGCTATGACCATGATTACGCCAAGGTCGACTTAACCCTAGAAAGATAA
TCATATTGTGACGTACGTTAAAGATAATCATGCGTAAAATTGACGCATGTGTTTTATCGGTCTGTATATC
GAGGTTTATTTATTAATTTGAATAGATATTAAGTTTTATTATATTTACACTTACATACTAATAATAAATT
CAACAAACAATTTATTTATGTTTATTTATTTATTAAAAAAAAACAAAAACTCAAAATTTCTTCTATAAAG
TAACAAAACTTTTAGCAGTGAAAAAAATGCTTTATTTGTGAAATTTGTGATGCTATTGCTTTATTTGTAA
CCATTATAAGCTGCAATAAACAAGTTAACAACAACAATTGCATTCATTTTATGTTTCAGGTTCAGGGGGA
GGTGTGGGAGGTTTTTTAAAGCAAGTAAAACCTCTACAAATGTGGTATGGCTGATTATGATCCTCTGGAG
ATTCATGCGCCAGGTTTTCTGGTCATGCACCACGTTCGTGGGCCCTCAGGAACCTCCACGTCAGCGGTAA
CTGTGAAGCCCAGTCGCTCGTAAAAAGGAAGATTCCGGGGAGCACTGGTTTCGAGGAACGCCGGCACGCC
AGCCCGTTCCGCGGCCTCAACACCAGGAAGAACGACAGCGCTTCCCAAACCTTTACCTTGGTGATCTGGG
CTGACACCGACAGTGGCAAGAAACCACGCAGGCTCCTTTGGTCTATGAGGAGCCAGCAAGCCCTCCATTT
GCTGTTGTGCCGCCAACCTACTCCCTGACAGCTCGGCCATCCGCGGACCTATTTCCGCGAACACTGCGCC
GGCTTCGACGCTTTCCGGAGTAGTCCAGACCGCAACTGCGGCACCATCGTCCGCAACCCAAACTTTACCA
ATGTCCAGACCCACGCGCGTAAGAAACAGCTCTTGCAACTCAGTTACCCTCTCTATGTGTCTGTCCGGAT
CTACGGTATGGCGGGTCGCTGGATAATCTGCAAATGCTGCGGCAAGTGTTCGGACAGCCCGTGGTACATC
GTCACGGGTAGCGAGCCTAACAGTGGGCTTATATTCCGTCATGGGGCCGGGGTTCTCCTCCACGTCGCCG
GCCTGCTTCAGCAGGCTGAAGTTGGTGGCGCCGCTGCCCCCGGGGAGCATGTCAAGGTCAAAATCGTCAA
GAGCGTCAGCAGGCAGCATATCAAGGTCAAAGTCGTCAAGGGCATCGGCTGGGAGCATGTCTAAGTCAAA
ATCGTCAAGGGCGTCGGTCGGCCCGCCGCTTTCGCACTTTAGCTGTTTCTCCAGGCCACATATGATTAGT
TCCAGGCCGAAAAGGAAGGCAGGTTCGGCTCCCTGCCGGTCGAACAGCTCAATTGCTTGTTTCAGAAGTG
GGGGCATAGAATCGGTGGTAGGTGTCTCTCTTTCCTCTTTTGCTACTTGATGCTCCTGTTCCTCCAATAC
GCAGCCCAGTGTAAAGTGGCCCACGGCGGACAGAGCGTACAGTGCGTTCTCCAGGGAGAAGCCTTGCTGA
CACAGGAACGCGAGCTGATTTTCCAGGGTTTCGTACTGTTTCTCTGTTGGGCGGGTGCCGAGATGCACTT
TAGCCCCGTCGCGATGTGAGAGGAGAGCACAGCGGTATGACTTGGCGTTGTTCCGCAGAAAGTCTTGCCA
TGACTCGCCTTCCAGGGGGCAGGAGTGGGTATGATGCCTGTCCAGCATCTCGATTGGCAGGGCATCGAGC
AGGGCCCGCTTGTTCTTCACGTGCCAGTACAGGGTAGGCTGCTCAACTCCCAGCTTTTGAGCGAGTTTCC
TTGTCGTCAGGCCTTCGATACCGACTCCATTGAGTAATTCCAGAGCAGAGTTTATGACTTTGCTCTTGTC
CAGTCTAGACATCTTATCGTCATCGTCTTTGTAATCCATGGTGGCGGATCCCGCGTCACGACACCTGTGT
TCTGGCGGCAAACCCGTTGCGAAAAAGAACGTTCACGGCGACTACTGCACTTATATACGGTTCTCCCCCA
CCCTCGGGAAAAAGGCGGAGCCAGTACACGACATCACTTTCCCAGTTTACCCCGCGCCACCTTCTCTAGG
CACCGGTTCAATTGCCGACCCCTCCCCCCAACTTCTCGGGGACTGTGGGCGATGTGCGCTCTGCCCACTG
ACGGGCACCGGAGCCACTCGAGTGGAATT
